Addgene plasmid #103236: LSB-hsa-miR-140-3p
Purpose: Used to sense miRNA activity using fluorescence based tools. hsa-miR-140-3p target in 3' UTR of of mKate. miRNA activity can be measured by the repression of mKate2 relative to EBFP2 fluorescent proteins . Plasmid is inherently unstable; please see Depositor Comments
Depositing lab: Ron Weiss. Depositing organization: Massachusetts Institute of Technology. Publication: A mixed antagonistic/synergistic miRNA repression model enables accurate predictions of multi-input miRNA sensor activity. Gam JJ, Babb J, Weiss R. Nat Commun. 2018 Jun 22;9(1):2430. doi: 10.1038/s41467-018-04575-0. PubMed 29934631.
Backbone
  Vector backbone: Low Sensor Backbone (LSB)
  Vector type: Mammalian Expression, Synthetic Biology
Growth in bacteria
  Bacterial resistance: Ampicillin and Kanamycin, 100 & 50 μg/mL
  Growth temperature: 30°C
  Growth strain: NEB Stable
  Copy number: High Copy
Gene/Insert
  Gene/Insert name: hsa-miR-140-3p target
  Species: H. sapiens (human)
  Entrez Gene: MIR140 (a.k.a. MIRN140, SEDN, miRNA140, mir-140)
  Promoter: EF-1a
  Cloning method: Gibson Cloning
Terms and licenses: Academic/Nonprofit Terms; Industry Terms: Not Available to Industry
Depositor comments: Please note that this plasmid is inherently unstable due to a repeating poly A element. We recommend performing a diagnostic digest on multiple colonies upon receipt. The depositors would like to note the presence of several discrepancies between the depositor sequence and physical plasmid sequence. In particular, the sequences upstream and downstream of the puromycin coding region have 10 bp insertions which do not affect the ability to perform puromycin selection. The sequences for those regions within the physical plasmids are as follows: Upstream of Puro: GAATTCGACCGCCTGTCTCAAGGTGCCACC; Downstream of Puro: GCTTTGAGACTACGCGTGAATTCACTCCTC.
How to cite: LSB-hsa-miR-140-3p was a gift from Ron Weiss (Addgene plasmid # 103236 ; http://n2t.net/addgene:103236 ; RRID:Addgene_103236)
