[The description below was written by a language model from this plasmid's Addgene catalogue record and pLannotate feature annotations shown in this document.]
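Description:
LSB-hsa-miR-140-3p is a mammalian expression plasmid of about 11 kb, built on the Low Sensor Backbone (LSB), that reports the activity of the human microRNA miR-140-3p by two-colour fluorescence. It replicates in E. coli from a high-copy ColE1/pUC-type origin and carries both β-lactamase (ampicillin) and aph(3')-Ia (kanamycin) markers, with dual selection recorded. A puromycin N-acetyltransferase gene followed by a rabbit β-globin poly(A) signal is also present for selection in mammalian cells, although no promoter for it is annotated in the feature table.

The payload consists of two parallel transcription units of matching design. Each has an EF-1α core promoter with EF-1α intron A, a fluorescent protein coding sequence flanked by attB1 and attB2 Gateway recombination scars (with attB4 upstream of the promoter), and a β-globin 3' region with its poly(A) signal. The first unit expresses the red protein mKate2 and, according to the catalogue entry, has the hsa-miR-140-3p target in its 3' UTR. This target is not separately annotated, but an unannotated gap lies between attB2 and the β-globin sequence. The second unit expresses the blue protein EBFP2 without a target and serves as an internal reference for delivery and expression. When miR-140-3p is active in the transfected cell, mKate2 is repressed relative to EBFP2, so the red-to-blue ratio gives a readout of miRNA activity.

The depositor notes that the repeated poly(A) elements make the plasmid inherently unstable, so several colonies should be checked by diagnostic digest. The physical plasmid also differs slightly from the deposited sequence, with 10 bp insertions flanking the puromycin gene that do not impair selection.
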