Features (pLannotate 1.2.2; 28 found; start..end, strand, type, name):
     87..675     -  rep_origin     ori: high-copy-number ColE1/pMB1/pBR322/pUC origin of replication
    846..1706    -  CDS            AmpR: β-lactamase; bla; confers resistance to ampicillin, carbenicillin, and related antibiotics
   1707..1778    -  promoter       AmpR promoter: bla
   1857..2456    +  CDS            PuroR: puromycin N-acetyltransferase; pac from Streptomyces alboniger; confers resistance to puromycin
   2461..2541    +  CDS            HBB (fragment): HBB_PONPY - Experimental evidence at transcript level: Swiss-Prot protein existence level 2. Involved in oxygen transport from the lung to the various peripheral tissues. From Pongo pygmaeus (Bornean orangutan).
   2612..2667    +  polyA_signal   β-globin poly(A) signal: rabbit β-globin polyadenylation signal (Gil and Proudfoot, 1987)
   3646..3666    +  protein_bind   attB4: mutant version of attB; core recombination site for the Gateway® BP reaction BP Clonase™
   3734..3945    +  promoter       EF-1α core promoter: core promoter for human elongation factor EF-1α
   3946..4884    +  intron         EF-1α intron A: intron upstream of the start codon of human EF-1α
   4911..4931    +  protein_bind   attB1: mutant version of attB; core recombination site for the Gateway® BP reaction BP Clonase™
   4951..5646    +  CDS            mKate2: mKate2 is a basic (constitutively fluorescent) red fluorescent protein published in 2009, derived from Entacmaea quadricolor. It is reported to be a rapidly-maturing monomer with moderate acid sensitivity.
   5666..5690    -  protein_bind   attB2: mutant version of attB; recombination site for the Gateway® BP reaction BP Clonase™
   5830..5904    +  CDS            HBB (fragment): HBB_PONPY - Experimental evidence at transcript level: Swiss-Prot protein existence level 2. Involved in oxygen transport from the lung to the various peripheral tissues. From Pongo pygmaeus (Bornean orangutan).
   5975..6030    +  polyA_signal   β-globin poly(A) signal: rabbit β-globin polyadenylation signal (Gil and Proudfoot, 1987)
   6414..6439    +  misc_feature   SA: splice acceptor site
   7111..7131    +  protein_bind   attB4: mutant version of attB; core recombination site for the Gateway® BP reaction BP Clonase™
   7199..7410    +  promoter       EF-1α core promoter: core promoter for human elongation factor EF-1α
   7411..8349    +  intron         EF-1α intron A: intron upstream of the start codon of human EF-1α
   8376..8396    +  protein_bind   attB1: mutant version of attB; core recombination site for the Gateway® BP reaction BP Clonase™
   8407..9123    +  CDS            EBFP2: EBFP2 is a basic (constitutively fluorescent) blue fluorescent protein published in 2007, derived from Aequorea victoria. It is reported to be a rapidly-maturing monomer with moderate acid sensitivity.
   9131..9155    -  protein_bind   attB2: mutant version of attB; recombination site for the Gateway® BP reaction BP Clonase™
   9159..9239    +  CDS            HBB (fragment): HBB_PONPY - Experimental evidence at transcript level: Swiss-Prot protein existence level 2. Involved in oxygen transport from the lung to the various peripheral tissues. From Pongo pygmaeus (Bornean orangutan).
   9310..9365    +  polyA_signal   β-globin poly(A) signal: rabbit β-globin polyadenylation signal (Gil and Proudfoot, 1987)
   9748..9770    -  protein_bind   lac operator (fragment): The lac repressor binds to the lac operator to inhibit transcription in E. coli. This inhibition can be relieved by adding lactose or isopropyl-β-D-thiogalactopyranoside (IPTG). lac repressor encoded by lacI
   9774..9804    -  promoter       lac promoter: promoter for the E. coli lac operon
   9819..9840    -  protein_bind   CAP binding site: CAP binding activates transcription in the presence of cAMP. E. coli catabolite activator protein
   9853..9892    -  CDS            lacI (fragment): lac repressor; lacI; The lac repressor binds to the lac operator to inhibit transcription in E. coli. This inhibition can be relieved by adding lactose or isopropyl-β-D-thiogalactopyranoside (IPTG).
  10065..10874   +  CDS            KanR: aminoglycoside phosphotransferase; aph(3')-Ia; confers resistance to kanamycin in bacteria or G418 (Geneticin®) in eukaryotes
>Addgene plasmid #103236 | LSB-hsa-miR-140-3p | depositor full sequence | sequence record 195521 | Full Sequence
AATTGAGGGGATAACGCAGGAAAGAACATGTGAGCAAAAGGCCAGCAAAAGGCCAGGAACCGTAAAAAGG
CCGCGTTGCTGGCGTTTTTCCATAGGCTCCGCCCCCCTGACGAGCATCACAAAAATCGACGCTCAAGTCA
GAGGTGGCGAAACCCGACAGGACTATAAAGATACCAGGCGTTTCCCCCTGGAAGCTCCCTCGTGCGCTCT
CCTGTTCCGACCCTGCCGCTTACCGGATACCTGTCCGCCTTTCTCCCTTCGGGAAGCGTGGCGCTTTCTC
ATAGCTCACGCTGTAGGTATCTCAGTTCGGTGTAGGTCGTTCGCTCCAAGCTGGGCTGTGTGCACGAACC
CCCCGTTCAGCCCGACCGCTGCGCCTTATCCGGTAACTATCGTCTTGAGTCCAACCCGGTAAGACACGAC
TTATCGCCACTGGCAGCAGCCACTGGTAACAGGATTAGCAGAGCGAGGTATGTAGGCGGTGCTACAGAGT
TCTTGAAGTGGTGGCCTAACTACGGCTACACTAGAAGAACAGTATTTGGTATCTGCGCTCTGCTGAAGCC
AGTTACCTTCGGAAAAAGAGTTGGTAGCTCTTGATCCGGCAAACAAACCACCGCTGGTAGCGGTGGTTTT
TTTGTTTGCAAGCAGCAGATTACGCGCAGAAAAAAAGGATCTCAAGAAGATCCTTTGATCTTTTCTACGG
GGTCTGACGCTCAGTGGAACGAAAACTCACGTTAAGGGATTTTGGTCATGAGATTATCAAAAAGGATCTT
CACCTAGATCCTTTTAAATTAAAAATGAAGTTTTAAATCAATCTAAAGTATATATGAGTAAACTTGGTCT
GACAGTTACCAATGCTTAATCAGTGAGGCACCTATCTCAGCGATCTGTCTATTTCGTTCATCCATAGTTG
CCTGACTCCCCGTCGTGTAGATAACTACGATACGGGAGGGCTTACCATCTGGCCCCAGTGCTGCAATGAT
ACCGCGAGAACCACGCTCACCGGCTCCAGATTTATCAGCAATAAACCAGCCAGCCGGAAGGGCCGAGCGC
AGAAGTGGTCCTGCAACTTTATCCGCCTCCATCCAGTCTATTAATTGTTGCCGGGAAGCTAGAGTAAGTA
GTTCGCCAGTTAATAGTTTGCGCAACGTTGTTGCCATTGCTACAGGCATCGTGGTGTCACGCTCGTCGTT
TGGTATGGCTTCATTCAGCTCCGGTTCCCAACGATCAAGGCGAGTTACATGATCCCCCATGTTGTGCAAA
AAAGCGGTTAGCTCCTTCGGTCCTCCGATCGTTGTCAGAAGTAAGTTGGCCGCAGTGTTATCACTCATGG
TTATGGCAGCACTGCATAATTCTCTTACTGTCATGCCATCCGTAAGATGCTTTTCTGTGACTGGTGAGTA
CTCAACCAAGTCATTCTGAGAATAGTGTATGCGGCGACCGAGTTGCTCTTGCCCGGCGTCAATACGGGAT
AATACCGCGCCACATAGCAGAACTTTAAAAGTGCTCATCATTGGAAAACGTTCTTCGGGGCGAAAACTCT
CAAGGATCTTACCGCTGTTGAGATCCAGTTCGATGTAACCCACTCGTGCACCCAACTGATCTTCAGCATC
TTTTACTTTCACCAGCGTTTCTGGGTGAGCAAAAACAGGAAGGCAAAATGCCGCAAAAAAGGGAATAAGG
GCGACACGGAAATGTTGAATACTCATACTCTTCCTTTTTCAATATTATTGAAGCATTTATCAGGGTTATT
GTCTCATGAGCGGATACATATTTGAATGTAGCTCCGAATTTCTCGAGGGCTTGTCGACGACGGCGGTCTC
CGTCGTCAGGATCATGAATTCGACCCGCCTGCCACCATGACCGAGTACAAGCCCACGGTGCGCCTCGCCA
CCCGCGACGACGTCCCCCGGGCCGTACGCACCCTCGCCGCCGCGTTCGCCGACTACCCCGCCACGCGCCA
CACCGTCGACCCGGACCGCCACATCGAGCGGGTCACCGAGCTGCAAGAACTCTTCCTCACGCGCGTCGGG
CTCGACATCGGCAAGGTGTGGGTCGCGGACGACGGCGCCGCGGTGGCGGTCTGGACCACGCCGGAGAGCG
TCGAAGCGGGGGCGGTGTTCGCCGAGATCGGCCCGCGCATGGCCGAGTTGAGCGGTTCCCGGCTGGCCGC
GCAGCAACAGATGGAAGGCCTCCTGGCGCCGCACCGGCCCAAGGAGCCCGCGTGGTTCCTGGCCACCGTC
GGCGTCTCGCCCGACCACCAGGGCAAGGGTCTGGGCAGCGCCGTCGTGCTCCCCGGAGTGGAGGCGGCCG
AGCGCGCCGGGGTGCCCGCCTTCCTGGAGACATCCGCGCCCCGCAACCTCCCCTTCTACGAGCGGCTCGG
CTTCACCGTCACCGCCGACGTCGAGGTGCCCGAAGGACCGCGCACCTGGTGCATGACCCGCAAGCCCGGT
GCCTGATACGCGTGAATTCACTCCTCAGGTGCAGGCTGCCTATCAGAAGGTGGTGGCTGGTGTGGCCAAT
GCCCTGGCTCACAAATACCACTGAGATCTTTTTCCCTCTGCCAAAAATTATGGGGACATCATGAAGCCCC
TTGAGCATCTGACTTCTGGCTAATAAAGGAAATTTATTTTCATTGCAATAGTGTGTTGGAATTTTTTGTG
TCTCTCACTCGGAAGGACATATGGGAGGGCAAATCATTTAAAACATCAGAATGAGTATTTGGTTTAGAGT
TTGGCAACATATGCCCATATGCTGGCTGCCATGAACAAAGGTTGGCTATAAAGAGGTCATCAGTATATGA
AACAGCCCCCTGCTGTCCATTCCTTATTCCATAGAAAAGCCTTGACTTGAGGTTAGATTTTTTTTATATT
TTGTTTTGTGTTATTTTTTTCTTTAACATCCCTAAAATTTTCCTTACATGTTTTACTAGCCAGATTTTTC
CTCCTCTCCTGACTACTCCCAGTCATAGCTGTCCCTCTTCTCTTATGGAGATCCCTCGACCTGCAGCCCA
AGCTTGAATTCTCTAGAATTACCCTGTTATCCCTATGCTTGGTTTACCGAGCTCTTATTGGTTTTCAAAC
TTCATTGACTGTGCCCAACGCGCCTGGGAGCTCACGGGGACAGCCCCCCCCCAAAGCCCCCAGGGATGTA
ATTACGTCCCTCCCCCGCTAGGGGGCAGCAGCGAGCCGCCCGGGGCTCCGCTCCGGTCCGGCGCTCCCCC
CGCATCCCCGAGCCGGCAGCGTGCGGGGACAGCCCGGGCACGGGGAAGGTGGCACGGGATCGCTTTCCTC
TGAACGCTTCTCGCTGCTCTTTGAGCCTGCAGACACCTGGGGGGATACGGGGAAAAAGCTAGGCTGAAAG
ACCGGTTCTTAGAATGACACGCGCCTGGGAGCTCACGGGGACAGCCCCCCCCCAAAGCCCCCAGGGATGT
AATTACGTCCCTCCCCCGCTAGGGGGCAGCAGCGAGCCGCCCGGGGCTCCGCTCCGGTCCGGCGCTCCCC
CCGCATCCCCGAGCCGGCAGCGTGCGGGGACAGCCCGGGCACGGGGAAGGTGGCACGGGATCGCTTTCCT
CTGAACGCTTCTCGCTGCTCTTTGAGCCTGCAGACACCTGGGGGGATACGGGGAAAAAGCTAACTTCTGA
GACGACAACTTTGTATAGAAAAGTTGGCTCCGAATTCGCCCTTGACAGCAGAGATCCAGTTTGGTTAATT
AATTGGCTCCGGTGCCCGTCAGTGGGCAGAGCGCACATCGCCCACAGTCCCCGAGAAGTTGTGGGGAGGG
GTCGGCAATTGAACCGGTGCCTAGAGAAGGTGGCGCGGGGTAAACTGGGAAAGTGATGTCGTGTACTGGC
TCCGCCTTTTTCCCGAGGGTGGGGGAGAACCGTATATAAGTGCAGTAGTCGCCGTGAACGTTCTTTTTCG
CAACGGGTTTGCCGCCAGAACACAGGTAAGTGCCGTGTGTGGTTCCCGCGGGCCTGGCCTCTTTACGGGT
TATGGCCCTTGCGTGCCTTGAATTACTTCCACCTGGCTGCAGTACGTGATTCTTGATCCCGAGCTTCGGG
TTGGAAGTGGGTGGGAGAGTTCGAGGCCTTGCGCTTAAGGAGCCCCTTCGCCTCGTGCTTGAGTTGAGGC
CTGGCCTGGGCGCTGGGGCCGCCGCGTGCGAATCTGGTGGCACCTTCGCGCCTGTCTCGCTGCTTTCGAT
AAGTCTCTAGCCATTTAAAATTTTTGATGACCTGCTGCGACGCTTTTTTTCTGGCAAGATAGTCTTGTAA
ATGCGGGCCAAGATCTGCACACTGGTATTTCGGTTTTTGGGGCCGCGGGCGGCGACGGGGCCCGTGCGTC
CCAGCGCACATGTTCGGCGAGGCGGGGCCTGCGAGCGCGGCCACCGAGAATCGGACGGGGGTAGTCTCAA
GCTGGCCGGCCTGCTCTGGTGCCTGGCCTCGCGCCGCCGTGTATCGCCCCGCCCTGGGCGGCAAGGCTGG
CCCGGTCGGCACCAGTTGCGTGAGCGGAAAGATGGCCGCTTCCCGGCCCTGCTGCAGGGAGCTCAAAATG
GAGGACGCGGCGCTCGGGAGAGCGGGCGGGTGAGTCACCCACACAAAGGAAAAGGGCCTTTCCGTCCTCA
GCCGTCGCTTCATGTGACTCCACGGAGTACCGGGCGCCGTCCAGGCACCTCGATTAGTTCTCGAGCTTTT
GGAGTACGTCGTCTTTAGGTTGGGGGGAGGGGTTTTATGCGATGGAGTTTCCCCACACTGAGTGGGTGGA
GACTGAAGTTAGGCCAGCTTGGCACTTGATGTAATTCTCCTTGGAATTTGCCCTTTTTGAGTTTGGATCT
TGGTTCATTCTCAAGCCTCAGACAGTGGTTCAAAGTTTTTTTCTTCCATTTCAGGTGTCGTGAGAAGGGC
GAATTCGACCCAAGTTTGTACAAAAAAGCAGGCTGGATCCAGGTGCCACCATGGTGAGCGAGCTGATTAA
GGAGAACATGCACATGAAGCTGTACATGGAGGGCACCGTGAACAACCACCACTTCAAGTGCACATCCGAG
GGCGAAGGCAAGCCCTACGAGGGCACCCAGACCATGAGAATCAAGGCGGTCGAGGGCGGCCCTCTCCCCT
TCGCCTTCGACATCCTGGCTACCAGCTTCATGTACGGCAGCAAAACCTTCATCAACCACACCCAGGGCAT
CCCCGACTTCTTTAAGCAGTCCTTCCCCGAGGGCTTCACATGGGAGAGAGTCACCACATACGAAGATGGG
GGCGTGCTGACCGCTACCCAGGACACCAGCCTCCAGGACGGCTGCCTCATCTACAACGTCAAGATCAGAG
GGGTGAACTTCCCATCCAACGGCCCTGTGATGCAGAAGAAAACACTCGGCTGGGAGGCCTCCACCGAGAC
ACTGTACCCCGCTGACGGCGGCCTGGAAGGCAGAGCCGACATGGCCCTGAAGCTCGTGGGCGGGGGCCAC
CTGATCTGCAACCTTAAGACCACATACAGATCCAAGAAACCCGCTAAGAACCTCAAGATGCCCGGCGTCT
ACTATGTGGACAGGAGACTGGAAAGAATCAAGGAGGCCGACAAAGAGACATACGTCGAGCAGCACGAGGT
GGCTGTGGCCAGATACTGCGACCTCCCTAGCAAACTGGGGCACAAACTTAATTGAGAATTCTACCACCCA
GCTTTCTTGTACAAAGTGGTACGTCTCAAGACCAGAGGTCTCTGCTTGGTTTCCGCCGTGGTTCTACCCT
GTGGTACCGTGGTTCTACCCTGTGGTACCGTGGTTCTACCCTGTGGTACCGTGGTTCTACCCTGTGGTAC
AACCAGAAGAGACCTGTGCTTCACTCCTCAGGTGCAGGCTGCCTATCAGAAGGTGGTGGCTGGTGTGGCC
AATGCCCTGGCTCACAAATACCACTGAGATCTTTTTCCCTCTGCCAAAAATTATGGGGACATCATGAAGC
CCCTTGAGCATCTGACTTCTGGCTAATAAAGGAAATTTATTTTCATTGCAATAGTGTGTTGGAATTTTTT
GTGTCTCTCACTCGGAAGGACATATGGGAGGGCAAATCATTTAAAACATCAGAATGAGTATTTGGTTTAG
AGTTTGGCAACATATGCCCATATGCTGGCTGCCATGAACAAAGGTTGGCTATAAAGAGGTCATCAGTATA
TGAAACAGCCCCCTGCTGTCCATTCCTTATTCCATAGAAAAGCCTTGACTTGAGGTTAGATTTTTTTTAT
ATTTTGTTTTGTGTTATTTTTTTCTTTAACATCCCTAAAATTTTCCTTACATGTTTTACTAGCCAGATTT
TTCCTCCTCTCCTGACTACTCCCAGTCATAGCTGTCCCTCTTCTCTTATGGAGATCCCGAGCGGTGCGTT
TTTATGCTTGTAGTATTGTATAATGTTTTTAAGATCCAAGCTTCTGACCTCTTCTCTTCCTCCCACAGGG
CCTCGAGACAATTGCATCGATGGTACCAGTGAAAGTCTGCAATGAATTCGAGTTGGCGCGCCTGTCATTC
TAAATCTCTCTTTCAGCCTAAAGCTTTTTCCCCGTATCCCCCCAGGTGTCTGCAGGCTCAAAGAGCAGCG
AGAAGCGTTCAGAGGAAAGCGATCCCGTGCCACCTTCCCCGTGCCCGGGCTGTCCCCGCACGCTGCCGGC
TCGGGGATGCGGGGGGAGCGCCGGACCGGAGCGGAGCCCCGGGCGGCTCGCTGCTGCCCCCTAGCGGGGG
AGGGACGTAATTACATCCCTGGGGGCTTTGGGAGGGGGCTGTCCCCGTGAGCTCCCAGGCGCGCCTGTCA
TTCTAAATCTCTCTTTCAGCCTAAAGCTTTTTCCCCGTATCCCCCCAGGTGTCTGCAGGCTCAAAGAGCA
GCGAGAAGCGTTCAGAGGAAAGCGATCCCGTGCCACCTTCCCCGTGCCCGGGCTGTCCCCGCACGCTGCC
GGCTCGGGGATGCGGGGGGAGCGCCGGACCGGAGCGGAGCCCCGGGCGGCTCGCTGCTGCCCCCTAGCGG
GGGAGGGACGTAATTACATCCCTGGGGGCTTTGGGGGGGGGCTGTCCCCGTGAGCTCCCAGGCGCGCCAA
CTCGGTACCGTATCGATGTCGACGTTAACGCTAGTGATATCAACTTTGTATAGAAAAGTTGGCTCCGAAT
TCGCCCTTGACAGCAGAGATCCAGTTTGGTTAATTAATTGGCTCCGGTGCCCGTCAGTGGGCAGAGCGCA
CATCGCCCACAGTCCCCGAGAAGTTGTGGGGAGGGGTCGGCAATTGAACCGGTGCCTAGAGAAGGTGGCG
CGGGGTAAACTGGGAAAGTGATGTCGTGTACTGGCTCCGCCTTTTTCCCGAGGGTGGGGGAGAACCGTAT
ATAAGTGCAGTAGTCGCCGTGAACGTTCTTTTTCGCAACGGGTTTGCCGCCAGAACACAGGTAAGTGCCG
TGTGTGGTTCCCGCGGGCCTGGCCTCTTTACGGGTTATGGCCCTTGCGTGCCTTGAATTACTTCCACCTG
GCTGCAGTACGTGATTCTTGATCCCGAGCTTCGGGTTGGAAGTGGGTGGGAGAGTTCGAGGCCTTGCGCT
TAAGGAGCCCCTTCGCCTCGTGCTTGAGTTGAGGCCTGGCCTGGGCGCTGGGGCCGCCGCGTGCGAATCT
GGTGGCACCTTCGCGCCTGTCTCGCTGCTTTCGATAAGTCTCTAGCCATTTAAAATTTTTGATGACCTGC
TGCGACGCTTTTTTTCTGGCAAGATAGTCTTGTAAATGCGGGCCAAGATCTGCACACTGGTATTTCGGTT
TTTGGGGCCGCGGGCGGCGACGGGGCCCGTGCGTCCCAGCGCACATGTTCGGCGAGGCGGGGCCTGCGAG
CGCGGCCACCGAGAATCGGACGGGGGTAGTCTCAAGCTGGCCGGCCTGCTCTGGTGCCTGGCCTCGCGCC
GCCGTGTATCGCCCCGCCCTGGGCGGCAAGGCTGGCCCGGTCGGCACCAGTTGCGTGAGCGGAAAGATGG
CCGCTTCCCGGCCCTGCTGCAGGGAGCTCAAAATGGAGGACGCGGCGCTCGGGAGAGCGGGCGGGTGAGT
CACCCACACAAAGGAAAAGGGCCTTTCCGTCCTCAGCCGTCGCTTCATGTGACTCCACGGAGTACCGGGC
GCCGTCCAGGCACCTCGATTAGTTCTCGAGCTTTTGGAGTACGTCGTCTTTAGGTTGGGGGGAGGGGTTT
TATGCGATGGAGTTTCCCCACACTGAGTGGGTGGAGACTGAAGTTAGGCCAGCTTGGCACTTGATGTAAT
TCTCCTTGGAATTTGCCCTTTTTGAGTTTGGATCTTGGTTCATTCTCAAGCCTCAGACAGTGGTTCAAAG
TTTTTTTCTTCCATTTCAGGTGTCGTGAGAAGGGCGAATTCGACCCAAGTTTGTACAAAAAAGCAGGCTC
GCCACCATGGTGAGCAAGGGCGAGGAGCTGTTCACCGGGGTGGTGCCCATCCTGGTCGAGCTGGACGGCG
ACGTAAACGGCCACAAGTTCAGCGTGAGGGGCGAGGGCGAGGGCGATGCCACCAACGGCAAGCTGACCCT
GAAGTTCATCTGCACCACCGGCAAGCTGCCCGTGCCCTGGCCCACCCTCGTGACCACCCTGAGCCACGGC
GTGCAGTGCTTCGCCCGCTACCCCGACCACATGAAGCAGCACGACTTCTTCAAGTCCGCCATGCCCGAAG
GCTACGTCCAGGAGCGCACCATCTTCTTCAAGGACGACGGCACCTACAAGACCCGCGCCGAGGTGAAGTT
CGAGGGCGACACCCTAGTGAACCGCATCGAGCTGAAGGGCGTCGACTTCAAGGAGGACGGCAACATCCTG
GGGCACAAGCTGGAGTACAACTTCAACAGCCACAACATCTATATCATGGCCGTCAAGCAGAAGAACGGCA
TCAAGGTGAACTTCAAGATCCGCCACAACGTGGAGGACGGCAGCGTGCAGCTCGCCGACCACTACCAGCA
GAACACCCCCATCGGCGACGGCCCCGTGCTGCTGCCCGACAGCCACTACCTGAGCACCCAGTCCGTGCTG
AGCAAAGACCCCAACGAGAAGCGCGATCACATGGTCCTGCTGGAGTTCCGCACCGCCGCCGGGATCACTC
TCGGCATGGACGAGCTGTACAAGTAATACCACCCAGCTTTCTTGTACAAAGTGGTACGCGTGAATTCACT
CCTCAGGTGCAGGCTGCCTATCAGAAGGTGGTGGCTGGTGTGGCCAATGCCCTGGCTCACAAATACCACT
GAGATCTTTTTCCCTCTGCCAAAAATTATGGGGACATCATGAAGCCCCTTGAGCATCTGACTTCTGGCTA
ATAAAGGAAATTTATTTTCATTGCAATAGTGTGTTGGAATTTTTTGTGTCTCTCACTCGGAAGGACATAT
GGGAGGGCAAATCATTTAAAACATCAGAATGAGTATTTGGTTTAGAGTTTGGCAACATATGCCCATATGC
TGGCTGCCATGAACAAAGGTTGGCTATAAAGAGGTCATCAGTATATGAAACAGCCCCCTGCTGTCCATTC
CTTATTCCATAGAAAAGCCTTGACTTGAGGTTAGATTTTTTTTATATTTTGTTTTGTGTTATTTTTTTCT
TTAACATCCCTAAAATTTTCCTTACATGTTTTACTAGCCAGATTTTTCCTCCTCTCCTGACTACTCCCAG
TCATAGCTGTCCCTCTTCTCTTATGGAGATCCCTCGACCTGCAGCCCAAGCTTGGCGTAATCATGGTCAT
AGCTGTTTCCTGTGTGAAATTGTTATCCGCTCACAATTCCACACAACATACGAGCCGGAAGCATAAAGTG
TAAAGCCTGGGGTGCCTAATGAGTGAGCTAACTCACATTAATTGCGTTGCGCTCACTGCCCGCTTTCCAG
TCGGGAAACCTGTCGTGCCAGCGGATCGACAGTACTAAGCTTGGTCTAATACCCAATCTCTCGTCTTATC
CAGATGTTTTATACGCCTCTGGCCCGTGTCTCAAAATCTCTGATGTTACATTGCACAAGATAAAATAATA
TCATCATGAACAATAAAACTGTCTGCTTACATAAACAGTAATACAAGGGGTGTTATGAGCCATATTCAAC
GGGAAACGTCGAGGCCGCGATTAAATTCCAACATGGATGCTGATTTATATGGGTATAAATGGGCTCGCGA
TAATGTCGGGCAATCAGGTGCGACAATCTATCGCTTGTATGGGAAGCCCGATGCGCCAGAGTTGTTTCTG
AAACATGGCAAAGGTAGCGTTGCCAATGATGTTACAGATGAGATGGTCAGACTAAACTGGCTGACGGAAT
TTATGCCTCTTCCGACCATCAAGCATTTTATCCGTACTCCTGATGATGCATGGTTACTCACCACTGCGAT
CCCCGGAAAAACAGCATTCCAGGTATTAGAAGAATATCCTGATTCAGGTGAAAATATTGTTGATGCGCTG
GCAGTGTTCCTGCGCCGGTTGCATTCGATTCCTGTTTGTAATTGTCCTTTTAACAGCGATCGCGTATTTC
GTCTCGCTCAGGCGCAATCACGAATGAATAACGGTTTGGTTGATGCGAGTGATTTTGATGACGAGCGTAA
TGGCTGGCCTGTTGAACAAGTCTGGAAAGAAATGCATAAACTTTTGCCATTCTCACCGGATTCAGTCGTC
ACTCATGGTGATTTCTCACTTGATAACCTTATTTTTGACGAGGGGAAATTAATAGGTTGTATTGATGTTG
GACGAGTCGGAATCGCAGACCGATACCAGGATCTTGCCATCCTATGGAACTGCCTCGGTGAGTTTTCTCC
TTCATTACAGAAACGGCTTTTTCAAAAATATGGTATTGATAATCCTGATATGAATAAATTGCAGTTTCAT
TTGATGCTCGATGAGTTTTTCTAATCAGAATTGGTTAATTGGTTGTAACACTGGCAGAGCATTACGCTGA
CTTGACGGGACGGCGCAAGCTCATGACCAAAATCCCTTAACGTGAGTTACGCGTCGTTCCACTGAGCGTC
AGAGGTATCACTAGTATTACAGAGGTAAGTTATAACAGTCGCCTAACCC
