>Addgene plasmid #103236 | LSB-hsa-miR-140-3p | depositor partial sequence | sequence record 195522 | hsa-miR-140-3p target
CCGTGGTTCTACCCTGTGGTA
