>Addgene plasmid #103236 | LSB-hsa-miR-140-3p | addgene partial sequence | sequence record 269448 | mKate2-F 5'-ACCCGCTAAGAACCTCAAGA-3'
GGCCGACAAAGAGACATACGTCGAGCAGCACGAGGTGGCTGTGGCCAGATACTGCGACCTCCCTAGCAAA
CTGGGGCACAAACTTAATTGAGAATTCTACCACCCAGCTTTCTTGTACAAAGTGGTACGTCTCAAGACCA
GAGGTCTCTGCTTGGTTTCCGCCGTGGTTCTACCCTGTGGTACCGTGGTTCTACCCTGTGGTACCGTGGT
TCTACCCTGTGGTACCGTGGTTCTACCCTGTGGTACAACCAGAAGAGACCTGTGCTTCACTCCTCAGGTG
CAGGCTGCCTATCAGAAGGTGGTGGCTGGTGTGGCCAATGCCCTGGCTCACAAATACCACTGAGATCTTT
TTCCCTCTGCCAAAAATTATGGGGACATCATGAAGCCCCTTGAGCATCTGACTTCTGGCTAATAAAGGAA
ATTTATTTTCATTGCAATAGTGTGTTGGAATTTTTTGTGTCTCTCACTCGGAAGGACATATGGGAGGGCA
AATCATTTAAAACATCAGAATGAGTATTTGGTTTAGAGTTTGGCAACATATGCCCATATGCTGGCTGCCA
TGAACAAAGGTTGGCTATAAAGAGGTCATCAGTATATGAAACAGCCCCCTGCTGTCCATTCCTTATTCCA
TA
